Addgene plasmid #229608: mBaoJin-lifeactin
Purpose: Expresses mBaoJin-lifeactin in mammalian cells
Depositing lab: Kiryl Piatkevich. Depositing organization: Westlake University. Publication: Bright and stable monomeric green fluorescent protein derived from StayGold. Zhang H, Lesnov GD, Subach OM, Zhang W, Kuzmicheva TP, Vlaskina AV, Samygina VR, Chen L, Ye X, Nikolaeva AY, Gabdulkhakov A, Papadaki S, Qin W, Borshchevskiy V, Perfilov MM, Gavrikov AS, Drobizhev M, Mishin AS, Piatkevich KD, Subach FV. Nat Methods. 2024 Apr;21(4):657-665. doi: 10.1038/s41592-024-02203-y. Epub 2024 Feb 26. PubMed 38409224.
Backbone
  Vector backbone: pN1
  Vector type: Mammalian Expression
Growth in bacteria
  Bacterial resistance: Kanamycin, 50 μg/mL
  Growth temperature: 37°C
  Growth strain: DH5alpha
  Copy number: High Copy
Gene/Insert
  Gene/Insert name: mBaoJin
  Species: Synthetic
  Cloning method: Ligation Independent Cloning
Terms and licenses: Academic/Nonprofit Terms; Industry Terms: Not Available to Industry
How to cite: mBaoJin-lifeactin was a gift from Kiryl Piatkevich (Addgene plasmid # 229608 ; http://n2t.net/addgene:229608 ; RRID:Addgene_229608)
