[The description below was written by a language model from this plasmid's Addgene catalogue record and pLannotate feature annotations shown in this document.]
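Description:
mBaoJin-lifeactin is a mammalian expression plasmid of about 4.7 kb built on a pN1-type backbone. It produces a fluorescent F-actin marker based on mBaoJin, a synthetic monomeric green fluorescent protein that the associated publication describes as derived from StayGold. Expression is driven by the human cytomegalovirus immediate-early enhancer and promoter and terminated by an SV40 polyadenylation signal.

Immediately downstream of the promoter, the annotation detects a short fragment matching yeast ABP140. This is the actin-binding protein from which the Lifeact peptide is taken, so it fits the "lifeactin" part of the name. The roughly 630 nt between that fragment and the end of the open reading frame is mostly unannotated and is presumably the mBaoJin coding sequence, which the annotation tool did not recognise. The only hit near its 3′ end is a very short match labelled mNeonGreen, which probably reflects a shared terminal motif rather than the presence of that protein. This layout places the actin-binding peptide upstream of the fluorescent protein, as expected for an N1-style vector, although the record does not describe the linker or the exact fusion junction. A small SV40 large T antigen fragment lies just before the poly(A) signal.

In bacteria the plasmid replicates from a high-copy ColE1/pUC origin and is selected with kanamycin. The Tn5 NeoR/KanR gene sits behind tandem bacterial (bla) and SV40 early promoters and is followed by an HSV TK poly(A) signal, so the same marker can give G418 selection in mammalian cells. An f1 origin is also present. The stated purpose is expression of the fusion in mammalian cells, which fits live-cell imaging of actin filaments.
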