Features (pLannotate 1.2.2; 15 found; start..end, strand, type, name):
      1..304     +  enhancer       CMV enhancer: human cytomegalovirus immediate early enhancer
    305..508     +  promoter       CMV promoter: human cytomegalovirus (CMV) immediate early promoter
    537..668     +  CDS            ABP140 (fragment): AB140_YEAST - Also known as TRM140. Experimental evidence at protein level: Swiss-Prot protein existence level 1. S-adenosyl-L-methionine-dependent methyltransferase that mediates N(3)-methylcytidine modification of residue 32 of the tRNA anticodon loop of tRNA(Thr) and tRNA(Ser). Binds F-actin and shows weak F-actin cross-linking activity. From Saccharomyces cerevisiae (strain ATCC 204508 / S288c) (Baker's yeast).
   1301..1325    +  CDS            mNeonGreen (fragment): bright monomeric yellow-green fluorescent protein derived from LanYFP (Shaner et al., 2013)
   1342..1425    +  CDS            large T antigen (fragment): large T antigen from SV40 (simian virus 40)
   1448..1569    +  polyA_signal   SV40 poly(A) signal: SV40 polyadenylation signal
   1603..2031    -  rep_origin     f1 ori (sequence partly withheld): f1 bacteriophage origin of replication; arrow indicates direction of (+) strand synthesis
   2058..2162    +  promoter       AmpR promoter: bla
   2164..2521    +  promoter       SV40 promoter: SV40 enhancer and early promoter
   2556..3350    +  CDS            NeoR/KanR: aminoglycoside phosphotransferase from Tn5; aph(3')-II (or nptII); confers resistance to neomycin, kanamycin, and G418 (Geneticin®)
   3371..3523    +  CDS            ble (fragment): BLE_KLEPN - Experimental evidence at protein level: Swiss-Prot protein existence level 1. Binding protein with a strong affinity to the bleomycin family of antibiotics. Binds to CL990; an antimitotic-antibiotic compound. From Klebsiella pneumoniae.
   3582..3629    +  polyA_signal   HSV TK poly(A) signal: herpes simplex virus thymidine kinase polyadenylation signal (Cole and Stacy, 1985)
   3720..3736    -  polyA_signal   bGH poly(A) signal (fragment): bovine growth hormone polyadenylation signal
   3958..4546    +  rep_origin     ori: high-copy-number ColE1/pMB1/pBR322/pUC origin of replication
   4661..4720    +  enhancer       CMV enhancer (fragment): human cytomegalovirus immediate early enhancer
>Addgene plasmid #229608 | mBaoJin-lifeactin | addgene full sequence | sequence record 477121 | Addgene NGS Result
CGTTACATAACTTACGGTAAATGGCCCGCCTGGCTGACCGCCCAACGACCCCCGCCCATTGACGTCAATA
ATGACGTATGTTCCCATAGTAACGCCAATAGGGACTTTCCATTGACGTCAATGGGTGGAGTATTTACGGT
AAACTGCCCACTTGGCAGTACATCAAGTGTATCATATGCCAAGTACGCCCCCTATTGACGTCAATGACGG
TAAATGGCCCGCCTGGCATTATGCCCAGTACATGACCTTATGGGACTTTCCTACTTGGCAGTACATCTAC
GTATTAGTCATCGCTATTACCATGGTGATGCGGTTTTGGCAGTACATCAATGGGCGTGGATAGCGGTTTG
ACTCACGGGGATTTCCAAGTCTCCACCCCATTGACGTCAATGGGAGTTTGTTTTGGCACCAAAATCAACG
GGACTTTCCAAAATGTCGTAACAACTCCGCCCCATTGACGCAAATGGGCGGTAGGCGTGTACGGTGGGAG
GTCTATATAAGCAGAGCTGGTTTAGTGAACCGTCAGATCCGCTAGCATGGGCGTGGCCGACCTGATCAAG
AAGTTCGAGAGCATCAGCAAGGAGGAGATCCATTCGTTGGGGGATCCACCGGTCGCCACCATGGTCTCAA
AGGGAGAGGAGGAAAACATGGCTAGTACACCATTTAAATTTCAACTTAAAGGAACCATCAATGGCAAATC
GTTTACCGTTGAAGGCGAAGGTGAAGGGAACTCACATGAAGGTTCTCATAAAGGAAAATATGTTTGTACA
AGTGGAAAACTACCGATGTCATGGGCAGCACTTGGGACAACCTTTGGTTATGGAATGAAATATTATACCA
AATATCCTAGTGGACTGAAGAACTGGTTTCGTGAAGTAATGCCCGGAGGCTTTACCTACGATCGTCATAT
TCAATATAAAGGCGATGGGAGTATCCATGCAAAACACCAACACTTTATGAAAAATGGGACTTATCACAAC
ATTGTAGAATTTACCGGTCAGGATTTTAAAGAAAATAGTCCAGTCTTAACTGGAGATATGAATGTCTCAT
TACCGAATGAAGTCCCACAAATACCCAGAGATGATGGAGTAGAATGCCCAGTGACCTTGCTTTATCCTTT
ATTATCGGATAAATCAAAATACGTCGAGGCTCACCAATATACAATCTGCAAGCCTCTTCATAATCAACCA
GCACCTGATGTCCCATATCACTGGATTCGTAAACAATACACACAAAGCAAAGATGATGCCGAGGAACGCG
ATCATATCTGTCAATCAGAGACTCTCGAAGCACACTTAAAGGGCATGGACGAGCTGTATAAGTAAAGCGG
CCGCGACTCTAGATCATAATCAGCCATACCACATTTGTAGAGGTTTTACTTGCTTTAAAAAACCTCCCAC
ACCTCCCCCTGAACCTGAAACATAAAATGAATGCAATTGTTGTTGTTAACTTGTTTATTGCAGCTTATAA
TGGTTACAAATAAAGCAATAGCATCACAAATTTCACAAATAAAGCATTTTTTTCACTGCATTCTAGTTGT
GGTTTGTCCAAACTCATCAATGTATCTTAAGGCGTAAATTGTAAGCGTTAATATTTTGTTAAAATTCGCG
TTAAATTTTTGTTAAATCAGCTCATTTTTTAACCAATAGGCCGAAATCGGCAAAATCCCTTATAAATCAA
AAGAATAGACCGAGATAGGGT
[37 nt withheld, positions 1702-1738]
AAAGAACGTGGACTCCAACGTCAAAGG
[49 nt withheld, positions 1766-1814]
T
[91 nt withheld, positions 1816-1906]
G
[124 nt withheld, positions 1908-2031]
CAGGTGGCACTTTTCGGGGAAATGTGCGCGGAACCCCTATTTGTTTATTTTTCTAAATACATTCAAATAT
GTATCCGCTCATGAGACAATAACCCTGATAAATGCTTCAATAATATTGAAAAAGGAAGAGTCCTGAGGCG
GAAAGAACCAGCTGTGGAATGTGTGTCAGTTAGGGTGTGGAAAGTCCCCAGGCTCCCCAGCAGGCAGAAG
TATGCAAAGCATGCATCTCAATTAGTCAGCAACCAGGTGTGGAAAGTCCCCAGGCTCCCCAGCAGGCAGA
AGTATGCAAAGCATGCATCTCAATTAGTCAGCAACCATAGTCCCGCCCCTAACTCCGCCCATCCCGCCCC
TAACTCCGCCCAGTTCCGCCCATTCTCCGCCCCATGGCTGACTAATTTTTTTTATTTATGCAGAGGCCGA
GGCCGCCTCGGCCTCTGAGCTATTCCAGAAGTAGTGAGGAGGCTTTTTTGGAGGCCTAGGCTTTTGCAAA
GATCGATCAAGAGACAGGATGAGGATCGTTTCGCATGATTGAACAAGATGGATTGCACGCAGGTTCTCCG
GCCGCTTGGGTGGAGAGGCTATTCGGCTATGACTGGGCACAACAGACAATCGGCTGCTCTGATGCCGCCG
TGTTCCGGCTGTCAGCGCAGGGGCGCCCGGTTCTTTTTGTCAAGACCGACCTGTCCGGTGCCCTGAATGA
ACTGCAAGACGAGGCAGCGCGGCTATCGTGGCTGGCCACGACGGGCGTTCCTTGCGCAGCTGTGCTCGAC
GTTGTCACTGAAGCGGGAAGGGACTGGCTGCTATTGGGCGAAGTGCCGGGGCAGGATCTCCTGTCATCTC
ACCTTGCTCCTGCCGAGAAAGTATCCATCATGGCTGATGCAATGCGGCGGCTGCATACGCTTGATCCGGC
TACCTGCCCATTCGACCACCAAGCGAAACATCGCATCGAGCGAGCACGTACTCGGATGGAAGCCGGTCTT
GTCGATCAGGATGATCTGGACGAAGAGCATCAGGGGCTCGCGCCAGCCGAACTGTTCGCCAGGCTCAAGG
CGAGCATGCCCGACGGCGAGGATCTCGTCGTGACCCATGGCGATGCCTGCTTGCCGAATATCATGGTGGA
AAATGGCCGCTTTTCTGGATTCATCGACTGTGGCCGGCTGGGTGTGGCGGACCGCTATCAGGACATAGCG
TTGGCTACCCGTGATATTGCTGAAGAGCTTGGCGGCGAATGGGCTGACCGCTTCCTCGTGCTTTACGGTA
TCGCCGCTCCCGATTCGCAGCGCATCGCCTTCTATCGCCTTCTTGACGAGTTCTTCTGAGCGGGACTCTG
GGGTTCGAAATGACCGACCAAGCGACGCCCAACCTGCCATCACGAGATTTCGATTCCACCGCCGCCTTCT
ATGAAAGGTTGGGCTTCGGAATCGTTTTCCGGGACGCCGGCTGGATGATCCTCCAGCGCGGGGATCTCAT
GCTGGAGTTCTTCGCCCACCCTAGGGGGAGGCTAACTGAAACACGGAAGGAGACAATACCGGAAGGAACC
CGCGCTATGACGGCAATAAAAAGACAGAATAAAACGCACGGTGTTGGGTCGTTTGTTCATAAACGCGGGG
TTCGGTCCCAGGGCTGGCACTCTGTCGATACCCCACCGAGACCCCATTGGGGCCAATACGCCCGCGTTTC
TTCCTTTTCCCCACCCCACCCCCCAAGTTCGGGTGAAGGCCCAGGGCTCGCAGCCAACGTCGGGGCGGCA
GGCCCTGCCATAGCCTCAGGTTACTCATATATACTTTAGATTGATTTAAAACTTCATTTTTAATTTAAAA
GGATCTAGGTGAAGATCCTTTTTGATAATCTCATGACCAAAATCCCTTAACGTGAGTTTTCGTTCCACTG
AGCGTCAGACCCCGTAGAAAAGATCAAAGGATCTTCTTGAGATCCTTTTTTTCTGCGCGTAATCTGCTGC
TTGCAAACAAAAAAACCACCGCTACCAGCGGTGGTTTGTTTGCCGGATCAAGAGCTACCAACTCTTTTTC
CGAAGGTAACTGGCTTCAGCAGAGCGCAGATACCAAATACTGTTCTTCTAGTGTAGCCGTAGTTAGGCCA
CCACTTCAAGAACTCTGTAGCACCGCCTACATACCTCGCTCTGCTAATCCTGTTACCAGTGGCTGCTGCC
AGTGGCGATAAGTCGTGTCTTACCGGGTTGGACTCAAGACGATAGTTACCGGATAAGGCGCAGCGGTCGG
GCTGAACGGGGGGTTCGTGCACACAGCCCAGCTTGGAGCGAACGACCTACACCGAACTGAGATACCTACA
GCGTGAGCTATGAGAAAGCGCCACGCTTCCCGAAGGGAGAAAGGCGGACAGGTATCCGGTAAGCGGCAGG
GTCGGAACAGGAGAGCGCACGAGGGAGCTTCCAGGGGGAAACGCCTGGTATCTTTATAGTCCTGTCGGGT
TTCGCCACCTCTGACTTGAGCGTCGATTTTTGTGATGCTCGTCAGGGGGGCGGAGCCTATGGAAAAACGC
CAGCAACGCGGCCTTTTTACGGTTCCTGGCCTTTTGCTGGCCTTTTGCTCACATGTTCTTTCCTGCGTTA
TCCCCTGATTCTGTGGATAACCGTATTACCGCCATGCATTAGTTATTAATAGTAATCAATTACGGGGTCA
TTAGTTCATAGCCCATATATGGAGTTCCG
